>Addgene plasmid #199654 | pR6K-crRNA-CASTIF | addgene full sequence | sequence record 412255 | Addgene NGS Result
GGGTCTGACGCTCAGTGGAACGAAAACTCACGTTAAGGGATTTTGGTCATGAGATTATCAAAAAGGATCT
TCACCTAGATCCTTTTAAATTAAAAATGAAGTTTTAAATCAATCTAAAGTATATATGAGTAAACTTGGTC
TGACAGTTACCAATGCTTAATCAGTGAGGCACCTATCTCAGCGATCTGTCTATTTCGTTCATCCATAGTT
GCCTGACTCCCCGTCGTGTAGATAACTACGATACGAGAGGGCTTACCATCTGGCCCCAGTGCTGCAATGA
TACCGCGAGACCCACGCTCACCGGCTCCAGATTTATCAGCAATAAACCAGCCAGCCGGAAGGGCCGAGCG
CAGAAGTGGTCCTGCAACTTTATCCGCCTCCATCCAGTCTATTAATTGTTGCCGGGAAGCTAGAGTAAGT
AGTTCGCCAGTTAATAGTTTGCGCAACGTTGTTGCCATTGCTACAGGCATCGTGGTGTCACGCTCGTCGT
TTGGTATGGCTTCATTCAGCTCCGGTTCCCAACGATCAAGGCGAGTTACATGATCCCCCATGTTGTGCAA
AAAAGCGGTTAGCTCCTTCGGTCCTCCGATCGTTGTCAGAAGTAAGTTGGCCGCAGTGTTATCACTCATG
GTTATGGCAGCACTGCATAATTCTCTTACTGTCATGCCATCCGTAAGATGCTTTTCTGTGACTGGTGAGT
ACTCAACCAAGTCATTCTGAGAATAGTGTATGCGGCGACCGAGTTGCTCTTGCCCGGCGTCAATACGGGA
TAATACCGCGCCACATAGCAGAACTTTAAAAGTGCTCATCATTGGAAAACGTTCTTCGGGGCGAAAACTC
TCAAGGATCTTACCGCTGTTGAGATCCAGTTCGATGTAACCCACTCGTGCACCCAACTGATCTTCAGCAT
CTTTTACTTTCACCAGCGTTTCTGGGTGAGCAAAAACAGGAAGGCAAAATGCCGCAAAAAAGGGAATAAG
GGCGACACGGAAATGTTGAATACTCATACTCTTCCTTTTTCAATATTATTGAAGCATTTATCAGGGTTAT
TGTCTCATGAGCGGATACATATTTGAATGTATTTAGAAAAATAAACAAATAGGGGTTCCGCGCACATTTC
CCCGAAAAGTGCCACCTGACGTCTAAGAAACCATTATTATCATGACATTAACCTATAAAAATAGGCGTAT
CACGAGGCCCTTTCGTCTCGCGCGTTTCGGTGATGACGGTGAAAACCTCTGACACATGCAGCTCCCGGTC
CCAGTCACGACGTTGTAAAACGACGGCCAGTGAATTCGAGCTCGGTACCTGTTGATGCAACCATAAAGTG
ATATTTAATAATTATTTATAATCAGCAACTTAACCACAAAACAACCATATATTGATATCTCACAAAACAA
CCATAAGTTGATATTTTTGTGAATCGAGTATTTCAGCAAAACTACTGCAGTAAGGACTCTAGAAGGGCAC
CAATAACTGCCTTAAAAAAAGCAGCTATGCCGGTCTCTCCCAAATAAAATGAAAGGCTCAGTCGAAAGAC
TGGGCCTTTCGTTTTATCTGTTGTTTGTCGGTGAACGCTCTCCTGAGTAGGACAAATCCGCCGGGAGCGG
ATTTGAACGTTGCGAAGCAACGGCCCGGAGGGTGGCGGGCAGGACGCCCGCCATAAACTGCCAGGCATCA
AATTAAGCAGAAGGCCATCCTGACGGATGGCCTTTTTGCGTGGCCAGTGCCAAGCTTGCATGCAGATTGC
AGCATTACACGTCTTGAGCGATTGTGTAGGCTGGAGCTGCTTCGAAGTTCCTATACTTTCTAGAGAATAG
GAACTTCGGAATAGGAACTTCATTTAAATGGCGCGCCTTACGCCCCGCCCTGCCACTCATCGCAGTACTG
TTGTAATTCATTAAGCATTCTGCCGACATGGAAGCCATCACAAACGGCATGATGAACCTGAATCGCCAGC
GGCATCAGCACCTTGTCGCCTTGCGTATAATATTTGCCCATGGTGAAAACGGGGGCGAAGAAGTTGTCCA
TATTGGCCACGTTTAAATCAAAACTGGTGAAACTCACCCAGGGATTGGCTGAGACGAAAAACATATTCTC
AATAAACCCTTTAGGGAAATAGGCCAGGTTTTCACCGTAACACGCCACATCTTGCGAATATATGTGTAGA
AACTGCCGGAAATCGTCGTGGTATTCACTCCAGAGCGATGAAAACGTTTCAGTTTGCTCATGGAAAACGG
TGTAACAAGGGTGAACACTATCCCATATCACCAGCTCACCGTCTTTCATTGCCATACGTAATTCCGGATG
AGCATTCATCAGGCGGGCAAGAATGTGAATAAAGGCCGGATAAAACTTGTGCTTATTTTTCTTTACGGTC
TTTAAAAAGGCCGTAATATCCAGCTGAACGGTCTGGTTATAGGTACATTGAGCAACTGACTGAAATGCCT
CAAAATGTTCTTTACGATGCCATTGGGATATATCAACGGTGGTATATCCAGTGATTTTTTTCTCCATTTT
AGCTTCCTTAGCTCCTGAAAATCTCGACAACTCAAAAAATACGCCCGGTAGTGATCTTATTTCATTATGG
TGAAAGTTGGAACCTCTTACGTGCCGATCAACGTCTCATTTTCGCCAAAAGTTGGCCCAGGGCTTCCCGG
TATCAACAGGGACACCAGGATTTATTTATTCTGCGAAGTGATCTTCCGTCACAGAGACCACTGGCCGTCG
ACAGGATCCCCGGAAATGACCTCGAGGAAAATGTCGTAAACTTACTGAAGTTTAGACCATGAAGAGGCAA
TATCAATTTATGGGTGTGATAATTATCAATTTATGGGTGTAATTATCATTTTATGGTTGTATCAACAACA
AATGCCTGAGGTTTCAGCAAAAAACCCCTCAAGACCCGTTTAGAGGCCCCAAGGGGTTATGCTAGTTATT
GCTCAGCGGTGGCAGCAGCGCAGCAGCCTAGGTTATTCGAAAAAGTTTTTATTTCTACCTGGTTTACTCA
CTCTCGGGGTTGAATGTCTCAAATAGTCCTCCCAACCAATATCTTTTGGTGGCGGTCGTAACATATCTTC
TGTTACCTCAACACCCTCCTCAAAAGGATTTTTCCATGAGTTGGGTTTATCGCCCGATGTCAACTTCGAT
GCAAAAACGAAATCTTCTTCGGTTATCGTCTCATGCTGATTATCAATTGCTTCGATAGATGCTTGATAAA
TAAGGTTTCTCAACGAACGCATGTTTCCCTGAGAGAATGCATACAATTTTTTCTGCAAACTTTCGTTGGC
TAAGCCAGCCTGTTTTTCAAAAGGTAGGGCTTTATCAAGGTATTCCAAAAAAGTTTTAAATACACCTCTA
CCTCCCTGGTAGCTAAAGGGGCGCAGTTCAACCTGAATGGAAAATCGCCCGTGAAGTTGCGAGTTTGCTT
GCAGTACAACTTTTGAGTATGGCATACCAAATATAACAATTGGACATTTCGTTTTGTTAAGTATCATTTT
TAGCCAATTACCTACTTGGGTAAGAACCCGATTTGACCTTTCTTCCACCAAATGTTGGAACTCATCGATA
ATAATCAGCTTCACGCCGACCGCAGGGATTAATTCAGTCAGTCTTTTCGTCAATCTAGCTAAGTCAGTTT
CATAAAGTGCTAGCGGGTCACCCATTTCAACCAGCAATTCCCTTGCTGCATCTACTGGCTTCGCATTGTC
TGGCAACTCAATATGCAAAACCGGTATTATATCGCCCCCGGCTTCGGACTCTCTTCTGTTTTGATTTAAG
TATTTCTTGATGACGGTCGTTTTACCTACACCCGAAGCACCATAGACCATCATGCATGTAGGCTCAGACT
CTAGGTCTGATAGATCTCTACATCTATCCATGTAACTCAAGATTTTCCTAACGCTCGGTGTGGATACAAA
TGCCCTTTTAGCTCTTGATATACGAGCCTCACGCGTTTCACTCATTTGACGATTTCTCAGACATAATCAA
TATCCCAATCGTCATTATCTGCACTAACGATTTCATCTTCATGTTTTTGTATCGAGGCCGGGTTCGCATT
ACTGATTGACTTAGCCCTTGCGCTATTCTCTTGATGCCTAGCGCCACGCCTCCGAGCTCTGATTTTGTTA
GTCTTAACAATTGAACGATCTGCGATTTCTTCAATTTTTATTTCTGCATCAATTTCCTTGTCCTCATCAT
ATTCTGCTGAATTTAGTTCTGCTTGATATTTCATGTTATATTTATGTTGCCAAAGTGATACTCTACTTGC
ATATTCGTAGTCAATCGCATTAACTGTAAAGTACTCATTCATATCCTCATCCAACACCCAAATAACTGCC
ATACACTCAGGGTTATACTTGAACTGAACTTTATGGTTTCCTTTCTTCCCTCTATATTCAGCTAAACGGT
CATTGCTATAACTCAGTTCTTTGTAGACAGTTATCCCTACTTTAGTAAGTTGTTTGTAATCAACAATAGC
AAATTTAAAGTCTAATTCGTCTTTAGAACCAGAGAACTCCTCTGGTTCCCATTCTTGACAACCCTTTTTC
CACGCAACATTAGGACAATTAGTGCCTCTCTGATTGGGTTTTTTATGATAAATATCCACCAACCAAATTA
AGTAAATTTCTCTAATCTCATTGAGTGTAAGGGTAGCTTCTCCCACAGAGTCGTACCCTTCTCTTTGAAG
GTACTGGCTGAAGGATTTCCCAGGTAAATCGTCTAACAGAGAAGTATTAATAGTCCCGTAGTTACGTTCA
ACATGAGGTTTGTTGTCGGGCGTCTCAACTTTATTTTGATGCACATTGATCAATAGTGATTCACATGCTT
GATCAAATGCTTTCGACAAAAACTCTTTACCATTATCAGTTACGAGTAGGTCTGGGATGCCATAACATAG
CCATTCATTCTCGATCGATTCATACGAGGAGATTAAGTCATCTTTGCGTTGTATTGCATTCTTAAGTGCA
AGGGAAACCGACACATAGCTAGGAGGCTCGAAACCTAAATAAAAACCGATTACAGCTTTACTGTAACAAT
CAACCAATTGAGTAAGCCAAGGTCGGCCCAATGGGATTCGATACTCTTCGTGTACTGCAAAAAGGTCAAC
GACAGTGTGATCTATTTCAACCCTCTCTAGCACGCTAGACGTGAGGATCTTTTTTCCCATTCGGCGAAAC
TCTCTCTTAGCTACTCTCTCCCCTTTCCCTGCGGCTAATAACTCAAATGGGGTTTTCTTTTTTACTCGCT
TTCTTACAGATTCGTACTTAGGATACGTGTATTTCGTTCCATGAGTTAGATTGTATTGACGAACTTTTCG
TCGAACACGTTTATATGCAGAGCTAACATTGACTTTTCGTCCAGATATAACTCTTTCAACTGCCTGTTCC
ATAATAGAATCAACAACTGTTGACACTTTTGTCTCTCTATTACCTCTATCCTTGATATTAGGTGCTAAGC
TAATGGGGTTGTAGTCTGATTTTCGAAAAGCAAGCCACCATCGATATATCGTTATTGCACTGGGTATTTT
TCTACTATAGTTTTGCTGTAGCTCTACACGATGTGGTTCAATTGATTTGGCCACAATGGTTTCGCACTTT
CGCGCTAAAAAGCGAAGAATGCTTAATCGGAAATTAATCTCTACCGCAATTGTTTCGGGAAATGCTGATA
TATCTTGATACGTAACACTTTCTAGACAATTAGCGCTAGAGACAAGCTCTATCGATTCAAGCGTATCTTG
GGAAGAGACTGCTTTTCTATGGAAACTTGAGAACCCTTTCTTAGCCATAACTGGCCAACTCAAATCGAGA
TTCAAGAGATAGAGGCTTATCCAAACGTGTATCGAGTAAACACCTTGACAGCAAATCGCACAAAATTGGT
AAAACAGTTCGGCCTTTTAAACCCAACTGTTCTCCCAAGCATCTTGCAGATTGGGCGCCATTGTACTTTA
TTATTTTTAAGAGAGAGTTATGTACGTTATTCAGCTCATCTTTCGAAGCATAACGATGCATGCGCTTAAG
ATTATTTAATACAACCGTATCCCTAATATCACTCTCTTCAACAAGCTCCAATTCTAGCCCTAGTTCAGTT
GCTGCTTTTACTTTCGCCTCCCATTCAACATCAAAATCAGGTTTGTTCTTAGCATAAGCTGACTTTACTT
CATATAGAACAAACTCGTTGGTATCAAATTGAACTAGAAAGTCAGGAACATAGGAGTGAGACTGACCATT
GAGATAATATAAAAATCGAATCGGTTGAGCGCAAAAGCGAACAATACTTGGCTCAAAATCAAAGTGATAG
CAGGCATCACACTCTAGAGTAGATTCTACCGTAATCCTCTTACTCATCTTTACACTGACATAACGATGAA
TGTTTTTTCCGCGAGATTTCGTTAGATTGCGAGCGGGAGTATGGAATGCATACTCTAACGCCGAAGTCGT
AATTGCTGAGGGCGTAGGTAAACTTGTCGCCATGGTATATCTCCTTATTAAAGGTCAGATTAAGGGTACA
GGCTGAAACGAGTTTTCTGAATTTGATAAGCCATAGCTACTAAAAATCGAGTTCCCCTCACGGGGTTGCT
CCGAGAGCATCCTGATATTGAGTCGAAAGTTGCGGTTCGTCTGTTTGCTGGACTCCCCAAGTGAGTGGTA
GTGCGCTATTGCAGTATGCTCTTTTTGAGCAAAAGATGATGGGTCAAATTGCTCGCCTCTAGATAGAGCA
CGTTTCTCCAGGCGTCTGATTTTCCTTGCCAGCCCTGCTGCTGTGAGCTTATCTATAGATTGACAGCGTC
TAAAGGAAACGTATGTACAATCTTCTGGGACGAGAACAGTGTTGGATATATGAAAGTATTGAAGTTGTTC
CATTTGGACGAAATAGTGTTGTTTAAGTAGTAAGTCGAGTTCTATCTTGTTCTTGCTGACAAATGAAATC
TTTTTTCCAACCGTTGCATCACACCAAAGCGGAAATGAAACGCCGATATTTCGTGTCTCATACTGATAGT
TAAATCCATGCAGAACGCGGAGACACTTTGCAGCCAGTGACTCGTTGTTGCACAACTCTGGCAGAAAGGT
GATTGTCTTATAATACCATTTCACAGTCAGTCTCCTTTATGCTGGAACATCCCACCCTTAATCAGGTTAG
CCATTAAAAAGTGCATGTCGTTGATAGTTTCTTGAGCGGGAGTTTTGTTGGCGCTCAACACTTCAATATA
GTGCTCTGCTTGTTGTAATATCGAGAAAAAATCTTTTCCGGTAGACGGATGACGGTAGCAAGTGACATCT
TCGCGATGAACCCCAAACCGTCCGACCCTTAGTGGCTCAGTGGCTTCAGGATACCAGTCGTCAATGGTTG
CAATAGCTGCTCCCGTTTTAAAGGCCCCTAGTATTGGCGATCGTTCACCATCAATAGTTGTACTCTGAAA
AACTCGACTGTTTTGAGTTTTAGATTTACTTTTACTGCCACTTTCTTTTTCTGTGAAAACTTGGCTTGGC
CGCACCATAGCATTCGTTGGCAAGTGCAAGGTGGCCCTGACTTCAAATATCGCCAGCCCATCAGTACTAG
AAAATGCGGTTTTGATCATTTCAACTATAGCAGACCAATTTTTATTATTTTTAAAGTCTTGCCGTGAGGT
GTAGTTAGTACGAATATCTTCAAATCCAACCTTTTCCCCGTTCCAAGGCCAAGGTGTAAGTACAATGTTC
CAGCAATAGGCTTTACGGGTATTTTTCCACAGCCATTTACCGTTGCAAATGTTCATCAAATATCGGGTTG
CTAGCTCAGTCCAGCCGATTTTCGTTTCGTAGAGCTCGACTAATTGCACTAGCGTTTGTTTAACTTTGCT
TGAGTTACACTTATATGGTTGACGTAGTTCAGAAGAAAACGAGACGGAGAAACTGCATTCAATATGACTC
GCACCGTATGGAACGTGGCAGAAATCAACTTGATGAGGGTTCCCTTGAGCTAACGCCTCAGCGGTGGCAC
TTTTTATTGGTTGACCTGAGACATCATAGGCTAATGATGCCGCTTCCATTTGCCCGAGCAGAGTACGAGA
ATTGTAGGTTAAAGGTGTTTTTCTATCATCGGGCCAGACGACAAAAAAACAGACATCTGATGGGTCGATA
GAGCGCTCATAGGCTAGATTTGTCGGTAGTTTCATCGTTGATACTTCTTGGCTGTACCACTAGGTAGTTT
TGATAGTTCTTTAGCGACCAAAAGATTGTGTTGGGATCAGTCTCTGAGCTAAAGGTGATTGAGTTAATGA
GTCCAATGATGCACTCGGCGATAGCGTGTTTGTAACCTCTGAGGGAGTTTGGTTTATCTTTGGGCTCTTC
TAACAAGTGGTAACCGACGCAGCTTGCCATGAGCTGATGGTCCTCTGTCATGGCTGCTAATAGATCACTT
AGATTATTGTTTGACTGTGCGTAAAGTGATAACCACCTACCAGCTTCTATTGGCAGAGATTCGATCGCTG
TTTCTAATGTCGAGAATGAGTTGATATGTTTAAAGTCATCAATCGCAATTTTTGCTGAACCCCGAGCCAA
TCGCTTTGGTAGTGATGTAACTAACGTATCTTGGTCAATATGTTGAGCAAAGTTGGTGTTCAAAATAAGG
CTAAATACGACATCACACTGCCAGTCATCCCGGGTCGCGGGAGCGGATATAGTCCCGTCGCCTTTTTCCA
CAAACTCTGCTGTCAAACCTCGCTTCTCGACATGTAGTTGATGGACGCATATCGCAAAGGATTCAACACG
AAACGATGAGGTGGTGCGATTTATATTCCGTTCAAATGCGTGAACGAAGCCAAAGAAAGCTGTAAGTGAT
GGAATCCCCACCGTTACCGGGGAGCTTAAAGCTGTTGCGCCACAAACCCTGATATTCGGTAGGACTAAAA
ACGATCCATTAGTGTGTTGCTCACCATTATTGATTGAATTTGATAACTCTCGTTTCAAAAGCTCAGTAAA
GAGCTTGGTCATCGCTGGATCGTATGCAAAACGTTTTGTGGCTCCTAAGTAAGATAGGTCATGATTCAAA
TGTTGGATAAGTATGTTCGAATCAAGGGTATGGTCTTGCATTGCAAACCAAGATCTGACCATATTTTGAA
GCTCGATTTTGTATTTTCTACGGAGTGCAATCCGAGAGTTTTCAGGTATGAGGCTTTTGTTGAGGCGCTG
GTACTGTTTTAATGACTGAACATGCTCTGACGTCAACCAACTTCGTTTACTGTTTAATCGGTGATGAGGG
GGGCTGGAAAACTTAGCGCCAGACTTTAACATTCTAAATGCGCCGCCACATGTCATCGCAGTGACCCCCA
TGTTGGTAGTTCGGCTAAACCGCGTTATCGCGCTATGCCGATTTTCATCTTGGAGCCTCTGATGAAAGTG
GCTTTGCATCGATAGCGATGCAACAGGAGAGAGTGAAATGTAGGATGTATCACTATCGGGGAGAGATATT
TGAGTCAGGTAATTTGGTGCGAGTGTGACATTGATAGTCGTGAGAGTAATATCAGCTAGTTGTTTTGCCA
TTGCTTTGCAAGTTTTTTGAGAACAACCTAACTTTTTCAAAGTATTCCAAAGTGGGTGATCTGCATCTTT
AAGAAGCTCACCCAAACATGAGATCTCACCATCCCAACAAAACTCATTGGTGAGGAATGCGCTTTTGTTG
ACGTATTTTGAATCATGGCTATATGACCAATGGTATGGTGGGATTTTTGAGGACGAGAGTAGGAAACTCG
GTAATTCACCCAGGGCTTGGGTTCGAATCACGCCTTCAGAACGTATATCCGGGAATTTTGGGTTATGGCT
TTGTCTGTAATTAACGCAATTTATGCAGCTAGCCCACCATTTTTCATCTCGAAGTTTTTGCTTGCATTTG
GCTCGATCGAGCAGGTCTTTCTGATCATCAGTCTTATCGGTTAAATTGACTAATATCGTCAGTGCGTCAA
GTTCATTACCATCAATTGCAATATGCGGTGTGAGTGGACGAAATGCTCTCTTAAGTTCAGTTGTTAAGTC
GTCAGGATTGGATGCGATTAGTTCTTTCAGAGTTTGCATTTACCACCTCGACACATAAAACGAACGGTTA
AACTCATCGCTTTGGAACTCAGCTAACCAAAGACAGAAAATATCGCCGAAATGAAATAGATAATCGGTAA
CATCAAGAGGGCTGTTGGGCTTGCTTTTTCGATTTGGCTTCAAGATGCGTTGTTCAACCATTGATGCAAT
CTGATCGAGGCTACAATTTAACATTACAGTCGCCTCTAACGCGTTCATTTTGAGGTTGGCGATTAATCCC
TTGTCTTGCCATAAACGATTTTCTAAATAGCAGAGAAGCTCACCAAGGATGATATTGTGTTGAAGATTCC
GCTCAGGTAACCGAATTGAACCGAAAAACAATCGACCAAGAAGATCTTTTAGTCGTAATTCAGACGTGCT
GACAACAGCATGCTCAAGGTTGAACTCTACTTCATCTTCGATTATCGAGTGGAATGACCTTGGCCAGTTT
GAGAAAAATTGAACGAACGAAAAGTGATCGAACTCGCTATCTTTAATACCCATCCACCAATGAACTAAAC
CCCATCGGTAGCTTTTAGGAAGATTTGGCAGAGGTTTAGATTCATGACCAGCAAGCCAGTTTGAAACAGT
ACACGCTGCCTCATGACCGTTCTCCCTGCTGGTTAAGGTGATAGGCTCCTTGCATTTGCAGCAAATGCCC
TTTAACCCAGATACTCGGTAGTCAAACTCCTTACCACAGCTACAAGTGGTAATTAAAGGTACGTTATGGC
TGTGGCAGTATTCGTACCCCTGAAAGTGCCAAAGGTAGGAGGCGTAGCCATTTTCTCGCAGACACAAAGG
ACAGCAGGGGATGGAGTGCGTCCGTAGTAAACTGCGAGGAAAGACTTCTGCACCTCTAACAACCGCGCTA
GTTGACGGCGAGTATTTCATGTTTGTTCTGTTAATTGCCAACCCAAGTAGCTCTGGCGGTTCATTAAATG
TCAATTGTGCAAGTTTCAGGAATGACGCAGTTCGTGCGCTGGAACTGTTTTTAGCTGAGTATGGGTTTAT
CCGAGTTATATCAGTCGGAAAGGTTTGATAGCCATTATGGTCAATGTCTTGAAGGAATCGTTTAGTGGCT
TCTAGGAAGCGATGGACATCACCGTAGCCATTTTTGTTAGCCACTCGGATAAAGAAACTTTCTAAACTTT
CATCGCTGTAAGGTTTAGGTCTTTGCAAAAACATATGTATATCTCCTTCGCTCGAATTCGGATCCCATAG
GAGACTAAGCATTATGCGGCCGCAAGCTTGTCGACCTGCAGGCGCGCCGAGCTCGAATTCGGATCCGTTA
TCAGCTACCTACTCGGCAGTTCACCGCTTTAATGATGATTTCAGCCGCGCTGTACTGTTATCAGCTACCT
ACTCGGCAGTTCACCCATGGTATATCTCCTTATTAAAGTTAAACAAAATTATTTCTACAGGGGTCTCTCG
TTCCATGGTATATCTCCACGTCGACGCTAGTATTATACCTAGGACTGAGCTAGCTGTCAAAGCTTGTGTC
CTCGCTCACTGACTCGCTGCGCTCGGTCGTTCGGCTGCGGCGAGCGGTATCAGCTCACTCAAAGGCGGTA
ATACGGTTATCCACAGAATCAGGGGATAACGCAGGAAAGAACATTTAAGGTATACTTTCCGCTGCATAAC
CCTGCTTCGGGGTCATTATAGCGATTTTTTCGGTATATCCATCCTTTTTCGCACGATATACAGGATTTTG
CCAAAGGGTTCGTGTAGACTTTCCTTGGTGTATCCAACGGCGTCAGCCGGGCAGGATAGGTGAAGTAGGC
CCACCCGCGAGCGGGTGTTCCTTCTTCACTGTCCCTTATTCGCACCTGGCGGTGCTCAACGGGAATCCTG
CTCTGCGAGGCTGGCCGATAAGCTCTGATAACGCAGGAAAGAACATGGGCAGTTCAACCTGTTGATAGTA
CGTACTAAGCTCTCATGTTTCACGTACTAAGCTCTCAAGTTTAACGTACTAAGCTCTCATGTTTAACGAA
CTAAACCCTCATGGCTAACGTACTAAGCTCTCATGGCTAACGTACTAAGCTCTCATGTTTCACGTACTAA
GCTCTCATGTTTGAACAATAAAATTAATATAAATCAGCAACTTAAATAGCCTCTAAGGTTTTAAGTTTTA
TAAGAAAAAAAAGAATATATAAGGCTTTTAAAGCTTTTAAGGTTTAACGGTTGTGGACAACAAGCCAGGG
ATGTAACGCACTGAGAAGCCCTTAGAGCCTCTCAAAGCAATTTTGAGTGACACAGGAACACTTAACGGCT
GACAACCGGTTGGTAACAGGATTAGCAGAGCGAGGTATGTAGGCGGTGCTACAGAGTTCTTGAAGTGGTG
GCCTAACTACGGCTACACTAGAAGAACAGTATTTGGTATCTGCGCTCTGCTGAAGCCAGTTACCTTCGGA
AAAAGAGTTGGTAGCTCTTGATCCGGCAAACAAACCACCGCTGGTAGCGGTGGTTTTTTTGTTTGCAAGC
AGCAGATTACGCGCAGAAAAAAAGGATCTCAAGAAGATCCTTTGATCTTTTCTACG
Features (pLannotate 1.2.2; 15 found; start..end, strand, type, name):
    147..1007    -  CDS            AmpR: β-lactamase; bla; confers resistance to ampicillin, carbenicillin, and related antibiotics
   1008..1112    -  promoter       AmpR promoter: bla
   1207..1242    +  CDS            rop (fragment): Rop protein, which maintains plasmids at low copy number; rop
   1259..1295    -  CDS            lacZα (fragment): LacZα fragment of β-galactosidase; lacZ fragment
   1511..1597    +  terminator     rrnB T1 terminator: Escherichia coli rrnB; transcription terminator T1 from the E. coli rrnB gene
   1689..1716    +  terminator     rrnB T2 terminator: transcription terminator T2 from the E. coli rrnB gene
   1794..1841    -  protein_bind   FRT: FLP-mediated recombination occurs in the 8-bp core sequence TCTAGAAA (Turan and Bode, 2011). FLP recombinase from the Saccharomyces cerevisiae 2μ plasmid
   1858..2517    -  CDS            CmR: chloramphenicol acetyltransferase; cat; confers resistance to chloramphenicol
   2518..2620    -  promoter       cat promoter: promoter of the E. coli cat gene encoding chloramphenicol acetyltransferase
   2888..2935    -  terminator     T7 terminator: transcription terminator for bacteriophage T7 RNA polymerase
  11435..11457   -  RBS            RBS: efficient ribosome binding site from bacteriophage T7 gene 10 (Olins and Rangwala, 1989)
  11506..11540   -  promoter       J23119 promoter: bacterial promoter (Registry of Standard Biological Parts BBa J23119)
  11809..11917   +  oriT           oriT: incP origin of transfer
  11949..12324   +  rep_origin     R6K γ ori: γ replication origin from E. coli plasmid R6K; requires the R6K initiator protein pi for replication
  12331..12562   -  rep_origin     ori (fragment): high-copy-number ColE1/pMB1/pBR322/pUC origin of replication
