[The description below was written by a language model from this plasmid's Addgene catalogue record and pLannotate feature annotations shown in this document.]
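Description:
pR6K-crRNA-CASTIF is a bacterial expression plasmid that carries a synthetic type I-F CRISPR-associated transposon (CAST) system programmed with a crRNA targeting lacZ. It is built on an R6K backbone. The R6K γ origin needs the pi initiator protein supplied in trans, so the plasmid is maintained only in pir+ hosts such as the listed Pir1 strain and behaves as a non-replicating suicide vector in ordinary recipients. An incP oriT is also annotated, which allows the plasmid to be mobilised by conjugation from a donor that provides the transfer functions. Selection during propagation is by ampicillin, through the bla gene and its native promoter. Short fragments of a ColE1-type origin, rop and lacZα are also detected. They appear to be cloning remnants rather than functional elements.

The catalogue describes an insert of about 10 kb, assembled by Gibson cloning and driven by the constitutive synthetic J23119 promoter. In the feature table, this promoter and a T7 gene 10 ribosome binding site sit on the minus strand upstream of a large unannotated region of roughly 8.5 kb that ends at a T7 terminator. This region presumably holds the CAST genes and the crRNA array, but the annotation does not resolve individual components. Next to it is a chloramphenicol resistance gene with its cat promoter and a single annotated FRT site, followed by the rrnB T1 and T2 terminators. The marker could be transposon cargo for scoring integration, but the record does not say so and no transposon ends are annotated. The sequenced record is 12,586 nt, somewhat shorter than the listed total of 13,012 bp. The plasmid appears intended for RNA-guided DNA insertion at the lacZ locus in bacteria.
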