Addgene plasmid #199654: pR6K-crRNA-CASTIF
Purpose: R6K plasmid with a I-F CAST targeting lacZ
Depositing lab: IIya Finkelstein. Depositing organization: University of Texas at Austin.
Backbone
  Vector backbone: R6k
  Backbone size w/o insert (bp): 12012
  Total vector size (bp): 13012
  Vector type: Bacterial Expression
Growth in bacteria
  Bacterial resistance: Ampicillin, 100 μg/mL
  Growth temperature: 37°C
  Growth strain: Pir1
  Copy number: Unknown
Gene/Insert
  Gene/Insert name: CAST I-F systems
  Species: Synthetic
  Insert size (bp): 10000
  Promoter: J23119 promoter
  Cloning method: Gibson Cloning
  Sequencing primers: 5′ ttgatcggcacgtaagaggttcca; 3′ gaaggccatcctgacggatggcctttt
Terms and licenses: Academic/Nonprofit Terms; Industry Terms: Not Available to Industry
Depositor comments: Please visit https://www.biorxiv.org/content/10.1101/2023.03.03.531003v1 for bioRxiv preprint.
How to cite: pR6K-crRNA-CASTIF was a gift from IIya Finkelstein (Addgene plasmid # 199654 ; http://n2t.net/addgene:199654 ; RRID:Addgene_199654)
